>Addgene plasmid #202958 | Salsa-BC117-P2B9 | addgene full sequence | sequence record 421320 | Addgene NGS Result
AGCGCCCAATACGCAAACCGCCTCTCCCCGCGCGTTGGCCGATTCATTAATGCAGTCGAGGGATCTCCAT
AAGAGAAGAGGGACAGCTATGACTGGGAGTAGTCAGGAGAGGAGGAAAAATCTGGCTAGTAAAACATGTA
AGGAAAATTTTAGGGATGTTAAAGAAAAAAATAACACAAAACAAAATATAAAAAAAATCTAACCTCAAGT
CAAGGCTTTTCTATGGAATAAGGAATGGACAGCAGGGGGCTGTTTCATATACTGATGACCTCTTTATAGC
CAACCTTTGTTCATGGCAGCCAGCATATGGGCATATGTTGCCAAACTCTAAACCAAATACTCATTCTGAT
GTTTTAAATGATTTGCCCTCCCATATGTCCTTCCGAGTGAGAGACACAAAAAATTCCAACACACTATTGC
AATGAAAATAAATTTCCTTTATTAGCCAGAAGTCAGATGCTCAAGGGGCTTCATGATGTCCCCATAATTT
TTGGCAGAGGGAAAAAGATCGATCTCAGTGGTATTTGTGAGCCAGGGCATTGGCCACACCAGCCACCACC
TTCTGATAGGCAGCCTGCACCTGAGGAGTGAATTCTTTGCCAAAATGATGAGACAGCACAACAACCAGCA
CGTTGCCCAGGAGCTGTAGGAAAGAGAAGAAGGCATGAACATGGTTAGCAGAGGGGCCCGGTTTGGACTC
AGAGTATTTTATCCTCATCTCAAACAGTGTATATCATTGTAACCATAAAGAGAAAGGCAGGATGATGACC
AGGGTGTAGTTGTTTCTACCAATAAGAATATTTCCACGCCAGCCAGAATTTATATGCAGAAATATTCTAC
CTTATCATTTAATTATAACAATTGTTCTCTAAAACTGTGCTGAAGTACAATATAATATACCCTGATTGCC
TTGAAAAAAAAGTGATTAGAGAAAGTACTTACAATCTGACAAATAAACAAAAGTGAATTTAAAAATTCGT
TACAAATGCAAGCTAAAGTTTAACGAAAAAGTTACAGAAAATGAAAAGAAAATAAGAGGAGACAATGGTT
GTCAACAGAGTAGAAAGTGAAAGAAACAAAATTATCATGAGGGTCCATGGTGATACAAGGGACATCTTCC
CATTCTAAACAACACCCTGAAAACTTTGCCCCCTCCATATAACATGAATTTTACAATAGCGAAAAAGAAA
GAACAATCAAGGGTCCCCAAACTCACCCTGAAGTTCTCAGCTCTAGAGATATCGTCGAGGCCGCGCTAGC
GTTTAAACTGTCGACCTTAATTAAGAGATCTGCTCGAGGCGCGTCAGCTGACTAGAGGATCCCCGGGTAC
CGAGCTCGAATTCGGGGCCGCGGAGGCTGGATCGGTCCCGGTGTCTTCTATGGAGGTCAAAACAGCGTGG
ATGGCGTCTCCAGGCGATCTGACGGTTCACTAAACGAGCTCTGCTTATATAGGCCTCCCACCGTACACGC
CTACCTCGACCCGGGTACCGAGCTCGACTTTCACTTTTCTCTATCACTGATAGGGAGTGGTAAACTCGAC
TTTCACTTTTCTCTATCACTGATAGGGAGTGGTAAACTCGACTTTCACTTTTCTCTATCACTGATAGGGA
GTGGTAAACTCGACTTTCACTTTTCTCTATCACTGATAGGGAGTGGTAAACTCGACTTTCACTTTTCTCT
ATCACTGATAGGGAGTGGTAAACTCGACCTATATAAGCAGAGCTCGTTTAGTGAACCGTCAGATCGCCTG
GAGACGCCATCCACGCTGTTTTGACCTCCATAGAAGACACCGGGACCGATCCAGCCTCCGCGGCCCCGAA
TTCCTGCAGCGGCCGCTCTAGAACTAGTGGATCCCCGCGGATGGTGAGCAAGGGCGAGGAGCTGTTCACC
GGGGTGGTGCCCATCCTGGTCGAGCTGGACGGCGACGTAAACGGCCACAAGTTCAGCGTGTCCGGCGAGG
GCGAGGGCGATGCCACCTACGGCAAGCTGACCCTGAAGTTCATCTGCACCACCGGCAAGCTGCCCGTGCC
CTGGCCCACCCTCGTGACCACCCTGACCTACGGCGTGCAGTGCTTCAGCCGCTACCCCGACCACATGAAG
CAGCACGACTTCTTCAAGTCCGCCATGCCCGAAGGCTACGTCCAGGAGCGCACCATCTTCTTCAAGGACG
ACGGCAACTACAAGACCCGCGCCGAGGTGAAGTTCGAGGGCGACACCCTGGTGAACCGCATCGAGCTGAA
GGGCATCGACTTCAAGGAGGACGGCAACATCCTGGGGCACAAGCTGGAGTACAACTACAACAGCCACAAC
GTCTATATCATGGCCGACAAGCAGAAGAACGGCATCAAGGTGAACTTCAAGATCCGCCACAACATCGAGG
ACGGCAGCGTGCAGCTCGCCGACCACTACCAGCAGAACACCCCCATCGGCGACGGCCCCGTGCTGCTGCC
CGACAACCACTACCTGAGCACCCAGTCCGCCCTGAGCAAAGACCCCAACGAGAAGCGCGATCACATGGTC
CTGCTGGAGTTCGTGACCGCCGCCGGGATCACTCTCGGCATGGACGAGCTGTACAAGTAATTCATTGGAA
GAATTCGATATCAAGCTTGTCGACCTAGTTCTAGAGGATCCAGACATGATAAGATACATTGATGAGTTTG
GACAAACCACAACTAGAATGCAGTGAAAAAAATGCTTTATTTGTGAAATTTGTGATGCTATTGCTTTATT
TGTAACCATTATAAGCTGCAATAAACAAGTTAACAACAACAATTGCATTCATTTTATGTTTCAGGTTCAG
GGGGAGGTGTGGGAGGTTTTTTAAAGCAAGTAAAACCTCTACAAATGTGGTATGGCTGATTATGATCCTG
CAAGCCTCGTCGTCCTGGCCGGACCACGCTATCTGTGCAAGGTCCCCGGCCCCGGACGCGCGCTCCATGA
GCAGAGCGCCCGCCGCCGAGGCGAAGACTCGGGCGGCGCCCTGCCCGTCCCACCAGGTCAACAGGCGGTA
ACCGGCCTCTTCATCGGGAATGCGCGCGACCTTCAGCATCGCCGGCATGTCCCCCTGGCGGACGGGAAGT
ATCCAGCTCGACCAAGCTGGCCGCGTCGAGTGAAGACGAAAGGGCCTCGTGATACGCCTATTTTTATAGG
TTAATGTCATGATAATAATGGTTTCTTAGACGTCAGGTGGCACTTTTCGGGGAAATGTGCGCGGAACCCC
TATTTGTTTATTTTTCTAAATACATTCAAATATGTATCCGCTCATGAGACAATAACCCTGATAAATGCTT
CAATAATATTGAAAAAGGAAGAGTATGAGTATTCAACATTTCCGTGTCGCCCTTATTCCCTTTTTTGCGG
CATTTTGCCTTCCTGTTTTTGCTCACCCAGAAACGCTGGTGAAAGTAAAAGATGCTGAAGATCAGTTGGG
TGCACGAGTGGGTTACATCGAACTGGATCTCAACAGCGGTAAGATCCTTGAGAGTTTTCGCCCCGAAGAA
CGTTTTCCAATGATGAGCACTTTTAAAGTTCTGCTATGTGGCGCGGTATTATCCCGTGTTGACGCCGGGC
AAGAGCAACTCGGTCGCCGCATACACTATTCTCAGAATGACTTGGTTGAGTACTCACCAGTCACAGAAAA
GCATCTTACGGATGGCATGACAGTAAGAGAATTATGCAGTGCTGCCATAACCATGAGTGATAACACTGCG
GCCAACTTACTTCTGACAACGATCGGAGGACCGAAGGAGCTAACCGCTTTTTTGCACAACATGGGGGATC
ATGTAACTCGCCTTGATCGTTGGGAACCGGAGCTGAATGAAGCCATACCAAACGACGAGCGTGACACCAC
GATGCCTGTAGCAATGGCAACAACGTTGCGCAAACTATTAACTGGCGAACTACTTACTCTAGCTTCCCGG
CAACAATTAATAGACTGGATGGAGGCGGATAAAGTTGCAGGACCACTTCTGCGCTCGGCCCTTCCGGCTG
GCTGGTTTATTGCTGATAAATCTGGAGCCGGTGAGCGTGGGTCTCGCGGTATCATTGCAGCACTGGGGCC
AGATGGTAAGCCCTCCCGTATCGTAGTTATCTACACGACGGGGAGTCAGGCAACTATGGATGAACGAAAT
AGACAGATCGCTGAGATAGGTGCCTCACTGATTAAGCATTGGTAACTGTCAGACCAAGTTTACTCATATA
TACTTTAGATTGATTTAAAACTTCATTTTTAATTTAAAAGGATCTAGGTGAAGATCCTTTTTGATAATCT
CATGACCAAAATCCCTTAACGTGAGTTTTCGTTCCACTGAGCGTCAGACCCCGTAGAAAAGATCAAAGGA
TCTTCTTGAGATCCTTTTTTTCTGCGCGTAATCTGCTGCTTGCAAACAAAAAAACCACCGCTACCAGCGG
TGGTTTGTTTGCCGGATCAAGAGCTACCAACTCTTTTTCCGAAGGTAACTGGCTTCAGCAGAGCGCAGAT
ACCAAATACTGTTCTTCTAGTGTAGCCGTAGTTAGGCCACCACTTCAAGAACTCTGTAGCACCGCCTACA
TACCTCGCTCTGCTAATCCTGTTACCAGTGGCTGCTGCCAGTGGCGATAAGTCGTGTCTTACCGGGTTGG
ACTCAAGACGATAGTTACCGGATAAGGCGCAGCGGTCGGGCTGAACGGGGGGTTCGTGCACACAGCCCAG
CTTGGAGCGAACGACCTACACCGAACTGAGATACCTACAGCGTGAGCTATGAGAAAGCGCCACGCTTCCC
GAAGGGAGAAAGGCGGACAGGTATCCGGTAAGCGGCAGGGTCGGAACAGGAGAGCGCACGAGGGAGCTTC
CAGGGGGAAACGCCTGGTATCTTTATAGTCCTGTCGGGTTTCGCCACCTCTGACTTGAGCGTCGATTTTT
GTGATGCTCGTCAGGGGGGCGGAGCCTATGGAAAAACGCCAGCAACGCGGCCTTTTTACGGTTCCTGGCC
TTTTGCTGGCCTTTTGCTCACATGTTCTTTCCTGCGTTATCCCCTGATTCTGTGGATAACCGTATTACCG
CCTTTGAGTGAGCTGATACCGCTCGCCGCAGCCGAACGACCGAGCGCAGCGAGTCAGTGAGCGAGGAAGC
GGAAG
Features (pLannotate 1.2.2; 17 found; start..end, strand, type, name):
      2..55      +  CDS            lacI (fragment): lac repressor; lacI; The lac repressor binds to the lac operator to inhibit transcription in E. coli. This inhibition can be relieved by adding lactose or isopropyl-β-D-thiogalactopyranoside (IPTG).
    388..443     -  polyA_signal   β-globin poly(A) signal: rabbit β-globin polyadenylation signal (Gil and Proudfoot, 1987)
    518..640     -  CDS            HBB: HBB_COLGU - Experimental evidence at transcript level: Swiss-Prot protein existence level 2. Involved in oxygen transport from the lung to the various peripheral tissues. From Colobus guereza (Mantled guereza) (Eastern black-and-white colobus monkey).
    644..1216    -  intron         β-globin intron: intron from rabbit β-globin gene
   1312..1343    -  misc_feature   MCS (fragment): pUC18/19 multiple cloning site
   1437..1475    -  promoter       minimal CMV promoter: human cytomegalovirus (CMV) immediate early promoter
   1493..1708    -  protein_bind   tetracycline response element (fragment): contains seven copies of the tetracycline operator tetO tetracycline repressor TetR
   1708..1753    +  promoter       TRE3GV promoter (fragment): 3rd-generation Tet-responsive promoter that can be activated by binding of Tet-On® 3G, optimized for retroviral and lentiviral vectors
   1829..1856    +  misc_feature   MCS (fragment): pBluescript multiple cloning site
   1861..2580    +  CDS            EGFP: the original enhanced GFP (Yang et al., 1996) mammalian codon-optimized
   2591..2613    +  misc_feature   MCS (fragment): pBluescript multiple cloning site
   2627..2761    -  polyA_signal   SV40 poly(A) signal: SV40 polyadenylation signal
   2784..2867    -  CDS            large T antigen (fragment): large T antigen from SV40 (simian virus 40)
   2861..3091    -  CDS            str (fragment): STR_KLEPN - Protein inferred from homology: Swiss-Prot protein existence level 3. The aminoglycoside phosphotransferases achieve inactivation of their antibiotic substrates by phosphorylation. From Klebsiella pneumoniae.
   3210..3314    +  promoter       AmpR promoter: bla
   3315..4175    +  CDS            AmpR: β-lactamase; bla; confers resistance to ampicillin, carbenicillin, and related antibiotics
   4346..4934    +  rep_origin     ori: high-copy-number ColE1/pMB1/pBR322/pUC origin of replication
