[The description below was written by a language model from this plasmid's Addgene catalogue record and pLannotate feature annotations shown in this document.]
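Description:
Salsa-BC117-P2B9 is a 5.1 kb mammalian expression plasmid built on the pCER206 backbone. It serves as one member of a set of barcoded reporter plasmids for PRESTO-Salsa, a highly multiplexed assay for screening GPCR bioactivity. It is propagated in E. coli as a high-copy plasmid through a ColE1/pUC-type origin and is selected with ampicillin via the β-lactamase gene and its native promoter. No mammalian selection marker is annotated. Short fragments matching lacI, SV40 large T antigen and an aminoglycoside phosphotransferase appear to be non-functional backbone remnants.

The payload is a synthetic insert of about 730 bp, EGFP/BC117, placed under a tetracycline response element. The feature table shows a central block of tetO repeats flanked by minimal promoters pointing in opposite directions, which suggests a bidirectional Tet-responsive arrangement. On the forward side, a TRE3G-type promoter fragment drives mammalian codon-optimized EGFP. The insert was cloned between BsrGI and HindIII sites, so the BC117 barcode presumably lies in the transcribed region just after EGFP, although the barcode itself is not annotated. An SV40 polyadenylation signal lies downstream but is annotated on the reverse strand. On the reverse side, a minimal CMV promoter leads into a polylinker fragment, a rabbit β-globin intron with exon sequence, and a β-globin poly(A) signal, with no coding sequence annotated there.

In use, a tTA-type transactivator binding the TRE would induce the EGFP transcript, and the barcode it carries would give a sequence-readable signal. The record does not describe how the barcode is assigned to a particular receptor or how the readout is performed.
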