Addgene plasmid #202958: Salsa-BC117-P2B9
Purpose: Expression of barcoded reporter plasmid for PRESTO-Salsa; EGFP/BC117
Depositing lab: Noah Palm. Depositing organization: Yale University. Publication: Highly multiplexed bioactivity screening reveals human and microbiota metabolome-GPCRome interactions. Chen H, Rosen CE, Gonzalez-Hernandez JA, Song D, Potempa J, Ring AM, Palm NW. Cell. 2023 Jul 6;186(14):3095-3110.e19. doi: 10.1016/j.cell.2023.05.024. Epub 2023 Jun 14. PubMed 37321219.
Backbone
  Vector backbone: pCER206
  Vector type: Mammalian Expression
Growth in bacteria
  Bacterial resistance: Ampicillin, 100 μg/mL
  Growth temperature: 37°C
  Growth strain: DH5alpha
  Copy number: High Copy
Gene/Insert
  Gene/Insert name: EGFP/BC117
  Species: Synthetic
  Insert size (bp): 730
  Promoter: Tet Response Element (TRE)
  Cloning method: Restriction Enzyme; 5′ cloning site BsrGI (not destroyed); 3′ cloning site HindIII (not destroyed)
  Sequencing primers: 5′ Custom primer (GAAGCGCGATCACATGG)
Terms and licenses: Academic/Nonprofit Terms; Industry Terms: Not Available to Industry
How to cite: Salsa-BC117-P2B9 was a gift from Noah Palm (Addgene plasmid # 202958 ; http://n2t.net/addgene:202958 ; RRID:Addgene_202958)
