>Addgene plasmid #202958 | Salsa-BC117-P2B9 | depositor partial sequence | sequence record 393831 | BC117
TTCATTGGAA
